>Addgene plasmid #178982 | pTU422 | addgene full sequence | sequence record 354261 | Addgene NGS Result
ATTGGAAGTGGATAACGGATCCGCGATCGCGGCGCGCCACCTGGTGGCCGGCCGGTACCACGCGTGCGCG
CTGATCCGGCTGCTAACAAAGCCCGAAAGGAAGCTGAGTTGGCTGCTGCCACCGCTGAGCAATAACTAGC
ATAACCCCTTGGGGCCTCTAAACGGGTCTTGAGGGGTTTTTTGCTGAAACCTCAGGCATTTGAGAAGCAC
ACGGTCACACTGCTTCCGGTAGTCAATAAACCGGTAAATAATCGTATTGTACACGGCCGCATAATCGAAA
TTAATACGACTCACTATAGGGGAATTGTGAGCGGATAACAATTCCCCATCTTAGTATATTAGTTAAGTAT
AAGAAGGAGATATACATATGTACAAAATGGCCCCTTCTCGCCATATACGTAACCTCAGAGTTGTTGGAGG
GTTATGAAACAAGAGAAGGACTTAATGTCACGGTACCCAATTTTCTGCCCCGGACTCCACGGCTGTTACT
AGAGGTTATGAAACAAGAGAAGGACTTAATGTCACGGTACCCAATTTTCTGCCCCGGACTCCACGGCTGT
TACTAGAGGTTATGAAACAAGAGAAGGACTTAATGTCACGGTACCCAATTTTCTGCCCCGGACTCCACGG
CTGTTACTAGAGGTTATGAAACAAGAGAAGGACTTAATGTCACGGTACCCAATTTTCTGCCCCGGACTCC
ACGGCTGTTACTAGAGGTTATGAAACAAGAGAAGGACTTAATGTCACGGTACCCAATTTTCTGCCCCGGA
CTCCACGGCTGTTACTAGAGGTTATGAAACAAGAGAAGGACTTAATGTCACGGTACCAATTGGATATCGG
CCGGCCACGCGATCGCTGACGTCGGTACCCTCGAGTCTGGTAAAGAAACCGCTGCTGCGAAATTTGAACG
CCAGCACATGGACTCGTCTACTAGCGCAGCTTAATTAACCTAGGCTGCTGCCACCGCTGAGCAATAACTA
GCATAACCCCTTGGGGCCTCTAAACGGGTCTTGAGGGGTTTTTTGCTGAAACCTCCCAGCAATAGACATA
AGCGGCTATTTAACGACCCTGCCCTGAACCGACGACCGGGTCATCGTGGCCGGATCTTGCGGCCCCTCGG
CTTGAACGAATTGTTAGACATTATTTGCCGACTACCTTGGTGATCTCGCCTTTCACGTAATGGACAAATT
CTTCCAACTGATCTGCGCGCGAGGCCAAGCGATCTTCTTCTTGTCCAAGATAAGCCTGTCTAGCTTCAAG
TATGACGGGCTGATACTGGGCCGGCAGGCGCTCCATTGCCCAGTCGGCAGCGACATCCTTCGGCGCGATT
TTGCCGGTTACTGCGCTGTACCAAATGCGGGACAACGTAAGCACTACATTTCGCTCATCGCCAGCCCAGT
CGGGCGGCGAGTTCCATAGCGTTAAGGTTTCATTTAGCGCCTCAAATAGATCCTGTTCAGGAACCGGATC
AAAGAGTTCCTCCGCCGCTGGACCTACCAAGGCAACGCTATGTTCTCTTGCTTTTGTCAGCAAGATAGCC
AGATCAATGTCGATCGTGGCTGGCTCGAAGATACCTGCAAGAATGTCATTGCGCTGCCATTCTCCAAATT
GCAGTTCGCGCTTAGCTGGATAACGCCACGGAATGATGTCGTCGTGCACAACAATGGTGACTTCTACAGC
GCGGAGAATCTCGCTCTCTCCAGGGGAAGCCGAAGTTTCCAAAAGGTCGTTGATCAAAGCTCGCCGCGTT
GTTTCATCAAGCCTTACGGTCACCGTAACCAGCAAATCAATATCACTGTGCGGCTTCAGGCCGCCATCCA
CTGCGGAGCCGTACAAATGTACGGCCAGCAACGTCGGTTCGAGATGGCGCTCGATGACGCCAACTACCTC
TGATAGTTGAGTCGATACTTCGGCGATCACCGCTTCCCTCATACTCTTCCTTTTTCATTATTATTGAAGC
ATTTATCAGGGTTATTGTCTCATGAGCGGATACATATTTGAATGTATTTAGAAAAATAAACAAATAGCTA
GCTCACTCGGTCGCTACGCTCCGGGCGTGAGACTGCGGCGGGCGCTGCGGACACATACAAAGTTACCCAC
AGATTCCGTGGATAAGCAGGGGACTAACATGTGAGGCAAAACAGCAGGGCCGCGCCGGTGGCGTTTTTCC
ATAGGCTCCGCCCTCCTGCCAGAGTTCACATAAACAGACGCTTTTCCGGTGCATCTGTGGGAGCCGTGAG
GCTCAACCATGAATCTGACAGTACGGGCGAAACCCGACAGGACTTAAAGATCCCCACCGTTTCCGGCGGG
TCGCTCCCTCTTGCGCTCTCCTGTTCCGACCCTGCCGTTTACCGGATACCTGTTCCGCCTTTCTCCCTTA
CGGGAAGTGTGGCGCTTTCTCATAGCTCACACACTGGTATCTCGGCTCGGTGTAGGTCGTTCGCTCCAAG
CTGGGCTGTAAGCAAGAACTCCCCGTTCAGCCCGACTGCTGCGCCTTATCCGGTAACTGTTCACTTGAGT
CCAACCCGGAAAAGCACGGTAAAACGCCACTGGCAGCAGCCATTGGTAACTGGGAGTTCGCAGAGGATTT
GTTTAGCTAAACACGCGGTTGCTCTTGAAGTGTGCGCCAAAGTCCGGCTACACTGGAAGGACAGATTTGG
TTGCTGTGCTCTGCGAAAGCCAGTTACCACGGTTAAGCAGTTCCCCAACTGNCTTAACCTTCGATCAAAC
CACCTCCCCAGGTGGTTTTTTCGTTTACAGGGCAAAAGATTACGCGCAGAAAAAAAGGATCTCAAGAAGA
TCCTTTGATCTTTTCTACTGAACCGCTCTTATTTCAGTGCAATTTATCTCTTCAAATGTAGCACCTGAAG
TCAGCCCCATACGATATAAGTTGTAATTCTCATGTTAGTCATGCCCCGCGCCCACCGGAAGGAGCTGACT
GGGTTGAAGGCTCTCAAGGGCATCGGTCGAGATCCCGGTGCCTAATGAGTGAGCTAACTTACATTAATTG
CGTTGCGCTCACTGCCCGCTTTCCAGTCGGGAAACCTGTCGTGCCAGCTGCATTAATGAATCGGCCAACG
CGCGGGGAGAGGCGGTTTGCGTATTGGGCGCCAGGGTGGTTTTTCTTTTCACCAGTGAGACGGGCAACAG
CTGATTGCCCTTCACCGCCTGGCCCTGAGAGAGTTGCAGCAAGCGGTCCACGCTGGTTTGCCCCAGCAGG
CGAAAATCCTGTTTGATGGTGGTTAACGGCGGGATATAACATGAGCTGTCTTCGGTATCGTCGTATCCCA
CTACCGAGATGTCCGCACCAACGCGCAGCCCGGACTCGGTAATGGCGCGCATTGCGCCCAGCGCCATCTG
ATCGTTGGCAACCAGCATCGCAGTGGGAACGATGCCCTCATTCAGCATTTGCATGGTTTGTTGAAAACCG
GACATGGCACTCCAGTCGCCTTCCCGTTCCGCTATCGGCTGAATTTGATTGCGAGTGAGATATTTATGCC
AGCCAGCCAGACGCAGACGCGCCGAGACAGAACTTAATGGGCCCGCTAACAGCGCGATTTGCTGGTGACC
CAATGCGACCAGATGCTCCACGCCCAGTCGCGTACCGTCTTCATGGGAGAAAATAATACTGTTGATGGGT
GTCTGGTCAGAGACATCAAGAAATAACGCCGGAACATTAGTGCAGGCAGCTTCCACAGCAATGGCATCCT
GGTCATCCAGCGGATAGTTAATGATCAGCCCACTGACGCGTTGCGCGAGAAGATTGTGCACCGCCGCTTT
ACAGGCTTCGACGCCGCTTCGTTCTACCATCGACACCACCACGCTGGCACCCAGTTGATCGGCGCGAGAT
TTAATCGCCGCGACAATTTGCGACGGCGCGTGCAGGGCCAGACTGGAGGTGGCAACGCCAATCAGCAACG
ACTGTTTGCCCGCCAGTTGTTGTGCCACGCGGTTGGGAATGTAATTCAGCTCCGCCATCGCCGCTTCCAC
TTTTTCCCGCGTTTTCGCAGAAACGTGGCTGGCCTGGTTCACCACGCGGGAAACGGTCTGATAAGAGACA
CCGGCATACTCTGCGACATCGTATAACGTTACTGGTTTCACATTCACCACCCTGAATTGACTCTCTTCCG
GGCGCTATCATGCCATACCGCGAAAGGTTTTGCGCCATTCGATGGTGTCCGGGATCTCGACGCTCTCCCT
TATGCGACTCCTGCATTAGGAAATTAATACGACTCACTATAGGGAGAGAATTGTGAGCGGATAACAATTC
CCCTGTAGATTAATTAAGCGGCCGCCCTGCAGGACTCGAGTTCTAGAAATAATTTTGTTTAACTTTAAGA
AGGAGATATACATATGAAATCTTCTTCCGCGTGGTCTCACCCTCAGTTTGAAAAAGGCGGCGGTTCTGGC
GGCGGCTCCGGCGGTGGTGCTTGGTCCCACCCGCAGTTTGAAAAAGGTTCTTCTATGGCTAGCATGTCGG
ACTCAGAAGTCAATCAAGAAGCTAAGCCAGAGGTCAAGCCAGAAGTCAAGCCTGAGACTCACATCAATTT
AAAGGTGTCCGATGGATCTTCAGAGATCTTCTTCAAGATCAAAAAGACCACTCCTTTAAGAAGGCTGATG
GAAGCGTTCGCTAAAAGACAGGGTAAGGAAATGGACTCCTTAAGATTCTTGTACGACGGTATTAGAATTC
AAGCTGATCAGACCCCTGAAGATTTGGACATGGAGGATAACGATATTATTGAGGCTCACAGAGAACAGAT
TGGTGGGATCGAGGAAAACCTGTACTTCCAATCCAATGCAATGAAAAGCAACGACATGAACATTACCGTG
GAACTGACCTTTTTTGAACCGTATCGTCTGGTTGAATGGTTTGATTGGGATGCACGTAAAAAAAGCCATA
GCGCAATGCGTGGTCAGGCATTTGCACAGTGGACCTGGAAAGGTAAAGGTCGTACCGCAGGTAAAAGCTT
TATTACCGGTACACTGGTTCGTAGCGCAGTTATTAAAGCAGTTGAAGAACTGCTGAGCCTGAATAATGGT
AAATGGGAAGGTGTTCCGTGTTGCAATGGTAGCTTTCAGACCGATGAAAGCAAAGGTAAAAAACCGAGCT
TTCTGCGTAAACGTCATACCCTGCAGTGGCAGGCAAATAACAAAAACATTTGCGATAAAGAAGAGGCCTG
TCCGTTTTGTATTCTGCTGGGTCGTTTTGATAATGCCGGTAAAGTGCATGAACGCAACAAAGATTATGAT
ATCCACTTCAGCAACTTCGACCTGGATCACAAACAAGAAAAAAATGATCTGCGCCTGGTTGATATTGCAA
GCGGTCGTATTCTGAATCGTGTTGATTTTGATACCGGCAAAGCCAAAGATTACTTTCGTACCTGGGAAGC
AGATTATGAAACCTATGGCACCTATACCGGTCGCATTACCCTGCGTAATGAACATGCAAAAAAACTGCTG
CTGGCAAGCCTGGGTTTTGTTGATAAACTGTGTGGTGCACTGTGTCGTATTGAGGTTATCAAAAAAAGCG
AAAGTCCGCTGCCGAGCGATACCAAAGAACAGAGCTATACAAAAGATGATACCGTTGAAGTTCTGAGCGA
AGATCATAATGATGAACTGCGCAAACAGGCCGAAGTTATTGTTGAAGCATTTAAGCAGAACGATAAACTG
GAAAAAATTCGCATTCTGGCAGATGCAATTCGTACCCTGCGCCTGCATGGTGAAGGTGTGATTGAAAAAG
ATGAGCTGCCGGATGGTAAAGAAGAACGCGATAAAGGTCATCATCTGTGGGATATTAAAGTTCAGGGCAC
CGCACTGCGTACCAAACTGAAAGAACTGTGGCAGAGCAATAAAGATATTGGCTGGCGCAAATTTACCGAA
ATGCTGGGTAGCAATCTGTACCTGATCTATAAGAAAGAAACCGGTGGTGTTAGCACCCGTTTTCGCATCC
TGGGTGATACCGAGTATTATAGCAAAGCACATGATAGCGAAGGTAGCGACCTGTTTATTCCGGTTACACC
GCCTGAAGGTATTGAAACCAAAGAATGGATTATTGTGGGTCGCCTGAAAGCAGCAACCCCGTTTTATTTC
GGTGTTCAGCAGCCGAGTGATAGCATTCCGGGTAAAGAGAAAAAATCAGAAGATAGCCTGGTCATCAATG
AACACACCAGCTTTAACATCCTGCTGGATAAAGAAAATCGTTATCGTATTCCGCGTAGTGCACTGCGTGG
TGCCCTGCGTCGCGATCTGCGTACCGCATTTGGTAGCGGTTGTAATGTTAGCTTAGGTGGTCAGATTCTG
TGCAATTGTAAAGTGTGTATTGAAATGCGTCGCATCACACTGAAAGATAGCGTTAGCGATTTTTCAGAAC
CTCCGGAAATTCGCTATCGCATTGCAAAAAATCCGGGTACAGCAACCGTGGAAGATGGTAGTCTGTTTGA
TATTGAAGTTGGTCCGGAAGGCCTGACCTTTCCGTTTGTTCTGCGTTATCGTGGTCATAAATTTCCAGAA
CAGCTGAGCAGCGTTATTCGTTATTGGGAAGAAAATGATGGCAAAAATGGTATGGCATGGTTAGGTGGCC
TGGATAGCACCGGTAAAGGCCGTTTTGCCCTGAAAGACATTAAAATCTTTGAGTGGGATCTGAACCAGAA
AATCAACGAATATATCAAAGAACGCGGTATGCGTGGCAAAGAAAAAGAATTACTGGAAATGGGTGAAAGC
AGTCTGCCTGATGGTCTGATTCCGTATAAATTCTTTGAAGAACGTGAATGCCTGTTTCCGTACAAAGAAA
ACCTGAAACCGCAGTGGTCAGAAGTTCAGTATACCATTGAAGTGGGTTCACCGCTGCTGACCGCAGATAC
CATTAGCGCACTGACCGAACCGGGTAATCGTGATGCAATTGCCTACAAAAAACGCGTGTATAACGATGGC
AATAATGCCATTGAACCGGAACCGCGTTTTGCAGTTAAAAGTGAAACCCATCGTGGTATTTTTCGCACCG
CAGTTGGTCGTCGTACCGGTGATCTGGGCAAAGAAGATCACGAAGATTGTACCTGTGATATGTGCATTAT
CTTTGGCAATGAGCATGAGAGCAGCAAAATTCGTTTTGAAGATCTGGAACTGATCAACGGCAACGAATTT
GAAAAGCTGGAAAAACATATTGACCACGTGGCCATTGATCGTTTTACAGGTGGCGCACTGGACAAAGCAA
AATTTGATACCTATCCGCTGGCAGGTAGCCCGAAAAAACCGCTGAAACTGAAGGGTCGCTTTTGGATTAA
AAAGGGTTTTAGCGGTGATCACAAGCTGCTGATTACCACAGCACTGAGCGATATTCGTGATGGCCTGTAT
CCTCTGGGTAGTAAAGGTGGTGTTGGTTATGGTTGGGTTGCAGGTATTAGCATTGATGATAATGTGCCGG
ATGACTTTAAAGAGATGATCAACAAGACAGAAATGCCGCTGCCGGAAGAAGTGGAAGAAAGCAATAATGG
TCCGATCAATAACGATTATGTTCATCCGGGTCATCAGAGCCCGAAACAGGATCATAAAAACAAGAACATC
TATTATCCGCATTATTTTCTGGACAGCGGCAGCAAAGTGTATCGCGAAAAAGATATTATCACCCACGAAG
AATTCACCGAGGAACTGCTGTCAGGCAAAATTAACTGTAAACTTGAAACCCTGACACCGCTGATTATTCC
GGATACCAGTGATGAAAATGGTCTGAAACTTCAGGGTAATAAACCGGGTCATAAGAACTACAAATTCTTC
AACATTAATGGCGAACTGATGATTCCGGGTTCAGAACTGCGTGGCATGCTGCGCACCCATTTTGAAGCAC
TGACCAAAAGCTGTTTTGCCATTTTTGGTGAAGATAGCACCCTGAGCTGGCGTATGAATGCAGATGAGAA
AGATTACAAAATCGATAGCAACAGCATCCGCAAAATGGAAAGCCAGCGTAATCCGAAATATCGCATTCCG
GACGAACTGCAGAAAGAGCTGCGTAATAGCGGTAATGGTCTGTTTAATCGTCTGTATACCAGCGAACGTC
GTTTTTGGAGTGATGTGAGTAACAAATTTGAGAACAGCATCGATTACAAACGCGAAATTCTGCGTTGTGC
AGGTCGTCCGAAAAACTATAAAGGCGGTATTATTCGTCAGCGTAAAGATAGTCTGATGGCCGAAGAACTG
AAAGTTCATCGTCTGCCTCTGTATGATAACTTTGATATTCCTGATAGCGCCTACAAAGCCAACGATCATT
GTCGTAAAAGCGCAACCTGTAGCACCAGCCGTGGTTGTCGTGAACGTTTTACCTGTGGCATTAAAGTGCG
TGATAAAAATCGCGTTTTTCTGAATGCAGCCAATAATAATCGCCAGTACCTGAACAACATCAAAAAGTCC
AATCACGATCTGTATCTGCAGTATCTGAAAGGCGAAAAAAAGATCCGCTTCAACAGCAAAGTTATTACAG
GTAGCGAACGTAGCCCGATTGATGTTATTGCAGAACTGAATGAACGTGGTCGTCAGACCGGTTTTATCAA
ACTGAGCGGTCTGAATAACAGCAATAAAAGCCAGGGCAATACCGGCACCACATTTAATAGTGGTTGGGAT
CGCTTTGAACTGAATATACTGCTGGATGATCTGGAAACCCGTCCGAGCAAAAGCGATTATCCGCGTCCGC
GTCTGCTGTTTACCAAAGATCAGTATGAATACAACATCACCAAACGTTGCGAACGCGTGTTTGAAATTGA
TAAAGGCAACAAAACAGGCTATCCGGTGGATGATCAGATCAAAAAGAACTACGAAGATATCCTGGACAGC
TATGATGGCATCAAAGATCAAGAAGTTGCCGAACGCTTTGATACATTTACCCGTGGTAGCAAGCTGAAAG
TTGGCGATCTGGTTTATTTTCATATCGACGGCGATAACAAAATTGACAGCCTGATTCCGGTTCGTATTAG
CCGTAAATGTGCAAGCAAAACCTTAGGTGGCAAATTAGATAAAGCACTGCATCCGTGCACCGGTCTGTCA
GATGGTCTGTGTCCGGGTTGTCACCTGTTTGGCACCACCGATTATAAAGGTCGCGTTAAATTTGGCTTCG
CCAAATATGAAAACGGTCCTGAATGGCTGATTACGCGTGGTAATAATCCGGAACGTAGTCTGACCCTGGG
TGTGCTGGAATCACCGCGTCCGGCATTTTCAATTCCGGATGATGAAAGTGAAATTCCGGGTCGTAAATTC
TATCTGCATCACAATGGTTGGCGCATTATTCGCCAGAAACAACTGGAAATTCGTGAAACCGTTCAGCCGG
AACGCAATGTTACCACCGAAGTGATGGATAAAGGTAACGTGTTTAGCTTTGATGTGCGCTTTGAAAATCT
GCGTGAATGGGAACTGGGTCTGCTGCTGCAGAGTCTGGATCCTGGTAAAAACATTGCACATAAACTTGGT
AAAGGCAAACCGTATGGTTTTGGCAGCGTGAAAATCAAGATTGATAGCCTGCATACCTTCAAGATTAACA
GCAACAACGACAAAATCAAACGTGTTCCGCAGAGTGATATCCGCGAGTATATTAACAAAGGCTACCAGAA
ACTGATTGAATGGTCAGGTAATAATAGCATCCAGAAAGGTAATGTGCTGCCGCAGTGGCATGTTATTCCG
CATATTGACAAACTGTACAAACTGCTGTGGGTTCCGTTTCTGAACGATAGCAAACTGGAACCGGATGTTC
GTTATCCGGTTCTGAATGAAGAATCCAAAGGTTATATTGAGGGCAGCGATTACACCTATAAAAAGCTGGG
AGATAAAGATAACCTGCCGTATAAAACCCGTGTTAAAGGTCTGACCACACCGTGGTCACCGTGGAATCCG
TTTCAGGTGATTGCCGAACATGAAGAACAAGAAGTGAACGTTACCGGTAGCCGTCCGAGTGTTACCGATA
AAATTGAACGTGATGGTAAAATGGTGTAATAATAAC
Features (pLannotate 1.2.2; 21 found; start..end, strand, type, name):
     79..128     +  CDS            SET1 (fragment): solubility-enhancement tag derived from T7 phage gene 10B
    136..183     +  terminator     T7 terminator: transcription terminator for bacteriophage T7 RNA polymerase
    282..300     +  promoter       T7 promoter: promoter for bacteriophage T7 RNA polymerase
    301..325     +  protein_bind   lac operator: The lac repressor binds to the lac operator to inhibit transcription in E. coli. This inhibition can be relieved by adding lactose or isopropyl-β-D-thiogalactopyranoside (IPTG). lac repressor encoded by lacI
    882..923     +  CDS            S-Tag (fragment): affinity and epitope tag derived from pancreatic ribonuclease A
    953..970     +  CDS            SET1 (fragment): solubility-enhancement tag derived from T7 phage gene 10B
    978..1025    +  terminator     T7 terminator: transcription terminator for bacteriophage T7 RNA polymerase
   1144..1932    -  CDS            aadA: S3AD_ECOLX - Experimental evidence at protein level: Swiss-Prot protein existence level 1. Mediates bacterial resistance to the antibiotics streptomycin and spectinomycin. From Escherichia coli.
   1933..2024    -  promoter       AmpR promoter: bla
   2072..2810    -  rep_origin     CloDF13 ori: Plasmids containing the CloDF13 (CDF) origin of replication can be propagated in E. coli cells that contain additional plasmids with compatible origins.
   2906..2970    -  CDS            TcR (fragment): tetracycline efflux protein; tet; confers resistance to tetracycline
   2985..3006    -  protein_bind   CAP binding site: CAP binding activates transcription in the presence of cAMP. E. coli catabolite activator protein
   3019..4101    -  CDS            lacI: lac repressor; lacI; The lac repressor binds to the lac operator to inhibit transcription in E. coli. This inhibition can be relieved by adding lactose or isopropyl-β-D-thiogalactopyranoside (IPTG).
   4102..4179    -  promoter       lacI promoter: lacI
   4187..4222    -  CDS            TcR (fragment): tetracycline efflux protein; tet; confers resistance to tetracycline
   4225..4243    +  promoter       T7 promoter: promoter for bacteriophage T7 RNA polymerase
   4251..4267    +  protein_bind   lac operator: The lac repressor binds to the lac operator to inhibit transcription in E. coli. This inhibition can be relieved by adding lactose or isopropyl-β-D-thiogalactopyranoside (IPTG). lac repressor encoded by lacI
   4324..4346    +  RBS            RBS: efficient ribosome binding site from bacteriophage T7 gene 10 (Olins and Rangwala, 1989)
   4437..4458    +  CDS            Twin-Strep-tag (fragment): two Strep-Tag®II moieties connected by a linker for enhanced binding to Strep-Tactin®, an engineered form of streptavidin (Schmidt et al., 2013)
   4474..4766    +  CDS            SUMO (fragment): cleavable ubiquitin-like protein tag; S. cerevisiae SMT3 (truncated)
   4774..4790    +  CDS            TEV site (fragment): tobacco etch virus (TEV) protease recognition and cleavage site
