[The description below was written by a language model from this plasmid's Addgene catalogue record and pLannotate feature annotations shown in this document.]
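Description:
pTU422 is a bacterial expression plasmid built on the p13S-S backbone, a roughly 10 kb low-copy vector that replicates from the CloDF13 (CDF) origin. It is selected with spectinomycin through the aadA gene, which the annotation shows is driven by a bla-type promoter. Because the CDF origin is compatible with other common replicons, the plasmid can be maintained alongside additional expression plasmids in the same E. coli cell. The backbone also carries lacI with its own promoter, supplying the repressor that keeps the lac operator-controlled T7 promoters off until induction with IPTG in a host that provides T7 RNA polymerase.

The plasmid carries two T7-driven cassettes from Candidatus Scalindua brodae. The first contains a T7 promoter, lac operator and T7 gene 10 ribosome binding site, followed by an N-terminal Twin-Strep tag, a SUMO domain and a partial match to a TEV protease site. These are fused to a codon-optimised gRAMP open reading frame of about 5.2 kb. The annotation tool did not label the gRAMP coding region itself, but it presumably fills the unannotated stretch after the tags and ends near the first T7 terminator. The second cassette has its own T7 promoter and lac operator and a downstream T7 terminator. According to the catalogue entry, it expresses a CRISPR array of about 790 bp in which spacer 1 is repeated five times, so the guide RNA population is enriched for that single spacer.

Co-expressing the effector with this array allows a gRAMP ribonucleoprotein loaded with a defined crRNA to assemble in the cell. The complex can then be purified by Strep-Tactin affinity, and the tags are designed to be removable by protease cleavage. The associated work characterised gRAMP as an RNA-guided RNA endonuclease.
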