Addgene plasmid #178982: pTU422
Purpose: 13S-S Candidatus “Scalindua brodae” Twin- Strep SUMO tagged RAMP (codon-optimization) enriched with CRISPR array spacer 1 (five times)
Depositing lab: Stan Brouns. Depositing organization: Delft University of Technology. Publication: The gRAMP CRISPR-Cas effector is an RNA endonuclease complexed with a caspase-like peptidase. van Beljouw SPB, Haagsma AC, Rodriguez-Molina A, van den Berg DF, Vink JNA, Brouns SJJ. Science. 2021 Sep 17;373(6561):1349-1353. doi: 10.1126/science.abk2718. Epub 2021 Aug 26. PubMed 34446442.
Backbone
  Vector backbone: p13S-S
  Backbone size w/o insert (bp): 4021
  Total vector size (bp): 9977
  Vector type: Bacterial Expression
Growth in bacteria
  Bacterial resistance: Spectinomycin, 50 μg/mL
  Growth temperature: 37°C
  Growth strain: DH5alpha
  Copy number: Low Copy
Gene/Insert 1
  Gene/Insert name: gRAMP
  Species: Candidatus Scalindua brodae
  Insert size (bp): 5169
  Promoter: T7
  Tag / fusion protein: Strep-Tag II SUMO (N terminal on backbone)
  Cloning method: Gibson Cloning
  Sequencing primers: 5′ TAATACGACTCACTATAGGG; 3′ GCTAGTTATTGCTCAGCGG
Gene/Insert 2
  Gene/Insert name: CRISPR array
  Species: Candidatus Scalindua brodae
  Insert size (bp): 787
  Promoter: T7
  Cloning method: Gibson Cloning
  Sequencing primers: 5′ GAACGTGATGGTAAAATGG; 3′ ACAATTCGTTCAAGCCGAGGG
Terms and licenses: Academic/Nonprofit Terms; Industry Terms: Not Available to Industry
How to cite: pTU422 was a gift from Stan Brouns (Addgene plasmid # 178982 ; http://n2t.net/addgene:178982 ; RRID:Addgene_178982)
