>Addgene plasmid #178982 | pTU422 | depositor partial sequence | sequence record 347458 | gRAMP
ATGAAAAGCAACGACATGAACATTACCGTGGAACTGACCTTTTTTGAACCGTATCGTCTGGTTGAATGGT
TTGATTGGGATGCACGTAAAAAAAGCCATAGCGCAATGCGTGGTCAGGCATTTGCACAGTGGACCTGGAA
AGGTAAAGGTCGTACCGCAGGTAAAAGCTTTATTACCGGTACACTGGTTCGTAGCGCAGTTATTAAAGCA
GTTGAAGAACTGCTGAGCCTGAATAATGGTAAATGGGAAGGTGTTCCGTGTTGCAATGGTAGCTTTCAGA
CCGATGAAAGCAAAGGTAAAAAACCGAGCTTTCTGCGTAAACGTCATACCCTGCAGTGGCAGGCAAATAA
CAAAAACATTTGCGATAAAGAAGAGGCCTGTCCGTTTTGTATTCTGCTGGGTCGTTTTGATAATGCCGGT
AAAGTGCATGAACGCAACAAAGATTATGATATCCACTTCAGCAACTTCGACCTGGATCACAAACAAGAAA
AAAATGATCTGCGCCTGGTTGATATTGCAAGCGGTCGTATTCTGAATCGTGTTGATTTTGATACCGGCAA
AGCCAAAGATTACTTTCGTACCTGGGAAGCAGATTATGAAACCTATGGCACCTATACCGGTCGCATTACC
CTGCGTAATGAACATGCAAAAAAACTGCTGCTGGCAAGCCTGGGTTTTGTTGATAAACTGTGTGGTGCAC
TGTGTCGTATTGAGGTTATCAAAAAAAGCGAAAGTCCGCTGCCGAGCGATACCAAAGAACAGAGCTATAC
AAAAGATGATACCGTTGAAGTTCTGAGCGAAGATCATAATGATGAACTGCGCAAACAGGCCGAAGTTATT
GTTGAAGCATTTAAGCAGAACGATAAACTGGAAAAAATTCGCATTCTGGCAGATGCAATTCGTACCCTGC
GCCTGCATGGTGAAGGTGTGATTGAAAAAGATGAGCTGCCGGATGGTAAAGAAGAACGCGATAAAGGTCA
TCATCTGTGGGATATTAAAGTTCAGGGCACCGCACTGCGTACCAAACTGAAAGAACTGTGGCAGAGCAAT
AAAGATATTGGCTGGCGCAAATTTACCGAAATGCTGGGTAGCAATCTGTACCTGATCTATAAGAAAGAAA
CCGGTGGTGTTAGCACCCGTTTTCGCATCCTGGGTGATACCGAGTATTATAGCAAAGCACATGATAGCGA
AGGTAGCGACCTGTTTATTCCGGTTACACCGCCTGAAGGTATTGAAACCAAAGAATGGATTATTGTGGGT
CGCCTGAAAGCAGCAACCCCGTTTTATTTCGGTGTTCAGCAGCCGAGTGATAGCATTCCGGGTAAAGAGA
AAAAATCAGAAGATAGCCTGGTCATCAATGAACACACCAGCTTTAACATCCTGCTGGATAAAGAAAATCG
TTATCGTATTCCGCGTAGTGCACTGCGTGGTGCCCTGCGTCGCGATCTGCGTACCGCATTTGGTAGCGGT
TGTAATGTTAGCTTAGGTGGTCAGATTCTGTGCAATTGTAAAGTGTGTATTGAAATGCGTCGCATCACAC
TGAAAGATAGCGTTAGCGATTTTTCAGAACCTCCGGAAATTCGCTATCGCATTGCAAAAAATCCGGGTAC
AGCAACCGTGGAAGATGGTAGTCTGTTTGATATTGAAGTTGGTCCGGAAGGCCTGACCTTTCCGTTTGTT
CTGCGTTATCGTGGTCATAAATTTCCAGAACAGCTGAGCAGCGTTATTCGTTATTGGGAAGAAAATGATG
GCAAAAATGGTATGGCATGGTTAGGTGGCCTGGATAGCACCGGTAAAGGCCGTTTTGCCCTGAAAGACAT
TAAAATCTTTGAGTGGGATCTGAACCAGAAAATCAACGAATATATCAAAGAACGCGGTATGCGTGGCAAA
GAAAAAGAATTACTGGAAATGGGTGAAAGCAGTCTGCCTGATGGTCTGATTCCGTATAAATTCTTTGAAG
AACGTGAATGCCTGTTTCCGTACAAAGAAAACCTGAAACCGCAGTGGTCAGAAGTTCAGTATACCATTGA
AGTGGGTTCACCGCTGCTGACCGCAGATACCATTAGCGCACTGACCGAACCGGGTAATCGTGATGCAATT
GCCTACAAAAAACGCGTGTATAACGATGGCAATAATGCCATTGAACCGGAACCGCGTTTTGCAGTTAAAA
GTGAAACCCATCGTGGTATTTTTCGCACCGCAGTTGGTCGTCGTACCGGTGATCTGGGCAAAGAAGATCA
CGAAGATTGTACCTGTGATATGTGCATTATCTTTGGCAATGAGCATGAGAGCAGCAAAATTCGTTTTGAA
GATCTGGAACTGATCAACGGCAACGAATTTGAAAAGCTGGAAAAACATATTGACCACGTGGCCATTGATC
GTTTTACAGGTGGCGCACTGGACAAAGCAAAATTTGATACCTATCCGCTGGCAGGTAGCCCGAAAAAACC
GCTGAAACTGAAGGGTCGCTTTTGGATTAAAAAGGGTTTTAGCGGTGATCACAAGCTGCTGATTACCACA
GCACTGAGCGATATTCGTGATGGCCTGTATCCTCTGGGTAGTAAAGGTGGTGTTGGTTATGGTTGGGTTG
CAGGTATTAGCATTGATGATAATGTGCCGGATGACTTTAAAGAGATGATCAACAAGACAGAAATGCCGCT
GCCGGAAGAAGTGGAAGAAAGCAATAATGGTCCGATCAATAACGATTATGTTCATCCGGGTCATCAGAGC
CCGAAACAGGATCATAAAAACAAGAACATCTATTATCCGCATTATTTTCTGGACAGCGGCAGCAAAGTGT
ATCGCGAAAAAGATATTATCACCCACGAAGAATTCACCGAGGAACTGCTGTCAGGCAAAATTAACTGTAA
ACTTGAAACCCTGACACCGCTGATTATTCCGGATACCAGTGATGAAAATGGTCTGAAACTTCAGGGTAAT
AAACCGGGTCATAAGAACTACAAATTCTTCAACATTAATGGCGAACTGATGATTCCGGGTTCAGAACTGC
GTGGCATGCTGCGCACCCATTTTGAAGCACTGACCAAAAGCTGTTTTGCCATTTTTGGTGAAGATAGCAC
CCTGAGCTGGCGTATGAATGCAGATGAGAAAGATTACAAAATCGATAGCAACAGCATCCGCAAAATGGAA
AGCCAGCGTAATCCGAAATATCGCATTCCGGACGAACTGCAGAAAGAGCTGCGTAATAGCGGTAATGGTC
TGTTTAATCGTCTGTATACCAGCGAACGTCGTTTTTGGAGTGATGTGAGTAACAAATTTGAGAACAGCAT
CGATTACAAACGCGAAATTCTGCGTTGTGCAGGTCGTCCGAAAAACTATAAAGGCGGTATTATTCGTCAG
CGTAAAGATAGTCTGATGGCCGAAGAACTGAAAGTTCATCGTCTGCCTCTGTATGATAACTTTGATATTC
CTGATAGCGCCTACAAAGCCAACGATCATTGTCGTAAAAGCGCAACCTGTAGCACCAGCCGTGGTTGTCG
TGAACGTTTTACCTGTGGCATTAAAGTGCGTGATAAAAATCGCGTTTTTCTGAATGCAGCCAATAATAAT
CGCCAGTACCTGAACAACATCAAAAAGTCCAATCACGATCTGTATCTGCAGTATCTGAAAGGCGAAAAAA
AGATCCGCTTCAACAGCAAAGTTATTACAGGTAGCGAACGTAGCCCGATTGATGTTATTGCAGAACTGAA
TGAACGTGGTCGTCAGACCGGTTTTATCAAACTGAGCGGTCTGAATAACAGCAATAAAAGCCAGGGCAAT
ACCGGCACCACATTTAATAGTGGTTGGGATCGCTTTGAACTGAATATACTGCTGGATGATCTGGAAACCC
GTCCGAGCAAAAGCGATTATCCGCGTCCGCGTCTGCTGTTTACCAAAGATCAGTATGAATACAACATCAC
CAAACGTTGCGAACGCGTGTTTGAAATTGATAAAGGCAACAAAACAGGCTATCCGGTGGATGATCAGATC
AAAAAGAACTACGAAGATATCCTGGACAGCTATGATGGCATCAAAGATCAAGAAGTTGCCGAACGCTTTG
ATACATTTACCCGTGGTAGCAAGCTGAAAGTTGGCGATCTGGTTTATTTTCATATCGACGGCGATAACAA
AATTGACAGCCTGATTCCGGTTCGTATTAGCCGTAAATGTGCAAGCAAAACCTTAGGTGGCAAATTAGAT
AAAGCACTGCATCCGTGCACCGGTCTGTCAGATGGTCTGTGTCCGGGTTGTCACCTGTTTGGCACCACCG
ATTATAAAGGTCGCGTTAAATTTGGCTTCGCCAAATATGAAAACGGTCCTGAATGGCTGATTACGCGTGG
TAATAATCCGGAACGTAGTCTGACCCTGGGTGTGCTGGAATCACCGCGTCCGGCATTTTCAATTCCGGAT
GATGAAAGTGAAATTCCGGGTCGTAAATTCTATCTGCATCACAATGGTTGGCGCATTATTCGCCAGAAAC
AACTGGAAATTCGTGAAACCGTTCAGCCGGAACGCAATGTTACCACCGAAGTGATGGATAAAGGTAACGT
GTTTAGCTTTGATGTGCGCTTTGAAAATCTGCGTGAATGGGAACTGGGTCTGCTGCTGCAGAGTCTGGAT
CCTGGTAAAAACATTGCACATAAACTTGGTAAAGGCAAACCGTATGGTTTTGGCAGCGTGAAAATCAAGA
TTGATAGCCTGCATACCTTCAAGATTAACAGCAACAACGACAAAATCAAACGTGTTCCGCAGAGTGATAT
CCGCGAGTATATTAACAAAGGCTACCAGAAACTGATTGAATGGTCAGGTAATAATAGCATCCAGAAAGGT
AATGTGCTGCCGCAGTGGCATGTTATTCCGCATATTGACAAACTGTACAAACTGCTGTGGGTTCCGTTTC
TGAACGATAGCAAACTGGAACCGGATGTTCGTTATCCGGTTCTGAATGAAGAATCCAAAGGTTATATTGA
GGGCAGCGATTACACCTATAAAAAGCTGGGAGATAAAGATAACCTGCCGTATAAAACCCGTGTTAAAGGT
CTGACCACACCGTGGTCACCGTGGAATCCGTTTCAGGTGATTGCCGAACATGAAGAACAAGAAGTGAACG
TTACCGGTAGCCGTCCGAGTGTTACCGATAAAATTGAACGTGATGGTAAAATGGTGTAA
