>Addgene plasmid #178982 | pTU422 | depositor partial sequence | sequence record 347459 | CRISPR array
TAATCGTATTGTACACGGCCGCATAATCGAAATTAATACGACTCACTATAGGGGAATTGTGAGCGGATAA
CAATTCCCCATCTTAGTATATTAGTTAAGTATAAGAAGGAGATATACATATGTACAAAATGGCCCCTTCT
CGCCATATACGTAACCTCAGAGTTGTTGGAGGGTTATGAAACAAGAGAAGGACTTAATGTCACGGTACCC
AATTTTCTGCCCCGGACTCCACGGCTGTTACTAGAGGTTATGAAACAAGAGAAGGACTTAATGTCACGGT
ACCCAATTTTCTGCCCCGGACTCCACGGCTGTTACTAGAGGTTATGAAACAAGAGAAGGACTTAATGTCA
CGGTACCCAATTTTCTGCCCCGGACTCCACGGCTGTTACTAGAGGTTATGAAACAAGAGAAGGACTTAAT
GTCACGGTACCCAATTTTCTGCCCCGGACTCCACGGCTGTTACTAGAGGTTATGAAACAAGAGAAGGACT
TAATGTCACGGTACCCAATTTTCTGCCCCGGACTCCACGGCTGTTACTAGAGGTTATGAAACAAGAGAAG
GACTTAATGTCACGGTACCAATTGGATATCGGCCGGCCACGCGATCGCTGACGTCGGTACCCTCGAGTCT
GGTAAAGAAACCGCTGCTGCGAAATTTGAACGCCAGCACATGGACTCGTCTACTAGCGCAGCTTAATTAA
CCTAGGCTGCTGCCACCGCTGAGCAATAACTAGCATAACCCCTTGGGGCCTCTAAACGGGTCTTGAGGGG
TTTTTTGCTGAAACCTC
